Addgene plasmid #18475: T4 Lysozyme A98W WT*
Depositing lab: Brian Matthews. Depositing organization: University of Oregon.
Backbone
  Vector backbone: pHS1403
  Backbone size w/o insert (bp): 5000
  Vector type: Bacterial Expression
Growth in bacteria
  Bacterial resistance: Ampicillin, 100 μg/mL
  Growth temperature: 37°C
  Growth strain: DH5alpha
  Copy number: High Copy
Gene/Insert
  Gene/Insert name: T4 Lysozyme
  Species: Bacteriophage T4
  Insert size (bp): 600
  Mutation: A98W WT*
  GenBank ID: NP_049736
  Entrez Gene: e (a.k.a. T4p123)
  Cloning method: Restriction Enzyme; 5′ cloning site BamHI (not destroyed); 3′ cloning site HindIII (not destroyed)
  Sequencing primers: 5′ na; 3′ GGCGTATCACGAGGCCC
Terms and licenses: Academic/Nonprofit Terms; Industry Terms: Not Available to Industry
Depositor comments: The BamHI site is 27 bp from the ATG and the HindIII site is 115 bp from the stop.
How to cite: T4 Lysozyme A98W WT* was a gift from Brian Matthews (Addgene plasmid # 18475 ; http://n2t.net/addgene:18475 ; RRID:Addgene_18475)
