[The description below was written by a language model from this plasmid's Addgene catalogue record.]
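Description:
T4 Lysozyme A98W WT* is a bacterial expression plasmid built on the pHS1403 backbone (about 5 kb without insert) that carries the bacteriophage T4 lysozyme gene (gene e), an insert of roughly 600 bp. It is maintained as a high-copy plasmid in E. coli under ampicillin selection. The record does not include a feature table and does not state the promoter, origin of replication or any other regulatory elements of the backbone, so how expression is driven cannot be described from the available information. No tags or fusion partners are listed.

The lysozyme coding region was inserted by restriction cloning between BamHI and HindIII sites, both of which remain intact. According to the depositor's notes, the BamHI site lies 27 bp from the start codon and the HindIII site 115 bp from the stop codon, so the fragment includes short flanking untranslated sequence on either side of the open reading frame and can be excised or transferred as a unit. The encoded protein carries the substitution A98W, replacing alanine at position 98 with the much bulkier tryptophan, in the "WT*" background. The record does not define that term, although in the T4 lysozyme literature it conventionally denotes the cysteine-free pseudo-wild-type protein used as a reference for mutational work. The record gives no explicit purpose, but a construct of this kind is suited to producing the mutant enzyme in bacteria for studies of how a single-residue substitution affects protein structure, stability and folding.
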