>Addgene plasmid #18475 | T4 Lysozyme A98W WT* | addgene partial sequence | sequence record 24261 | 3primeUP
GCTANTGAAAAAGCCCGCTCATTAGGCGGGCTCAGATCTGCTCATGTTTGACAGCTTATCATCGATAAGC
TTCGGCAATAAATTCTTGATATGTTTTCATATGTTTCCTTTAAATATTTTAATTAGTAATTGTCTATTCA
AGTAATTGTGAATATACTATCACAATTCCAAGAGAAAGTAAACAGCTTTATAGATTTTTATACGCGTCCC
AAGTGCCAGTTCTAAACGTTGTAATGACTCGTTTTGCGCGATTAGGTGTTTGATTATACCATCTACTTTT
AGCTAAGTTAACTGCTGCTTCATCCCAGCGTTTTTGTTGAAGCATACGTAAAGAGTTAGTAAATCCTGCC
ACACCGGTTTCTCCCATTTGGAAAACCATATTAATCAACCAAGCGCGACGAACCGCATCAAGAGAATCAT
AAACCGGTTTTAATTTAGCATTTCTCAGAATTCCGCGAACAGCAGCATCAACATCCTGATTAAAGAGTTT
TTCAGCCTCATCTTTTGTAATTACACCATTAGTATTACGCCCAATAGCTTTATCTAATTCAGATTTAGCA
GCATTAAGTGATGGACTTTTTGTAAGCAAATGACCGATGCCAATAGTGTAATAGCCTTCTGTGTCTTTAT
AGATTTTAAGTCTAAGACCTTCATCTATACGTAACATTTCAAATATATTCATAATACCTCCTAAGCATCG
ATGGATCCTGTTTCCTGTGTGAAATTGTTATCCGCTCACAATTCCACACATTATACGAGCCGATGATTAA
TTGTCAACAGGGGGATGGGGAGTAGCTGATCNGG
